>Addgene plasmid #70042 | MIG-eIF4A1 P159E | addgene partial sequence | sequence record 133080 | pLXSN5 5'-CCCTTGAACCTCCTCGTTCGACC-3'
ACTCCTTCTCTAGGCGCCGGAATTAGATCTCGATCCCGCGAAATTAATACGACTCACTATAGGGAGACCA
CAACGGTTTCCCTCTAGAAATAATTTTGTTTAACTTTAAGAAGGAGATATACATAGCCACCATGGCTTAC
CCATACGACGTCCCAGACTACGCTATGTCTGCGAGTCAGGATTCTCGATCCAGAGACAATGGCCCCGACG
GGATGGAGCCGGAAGGCGTCATCGAGAGTAACTGGAACGAGATTGTGGATAGCTTTGATGACATGAATCT
CTCAGAGTCCCTCCTCCGTGGTATTTATGCCTATGGTTTTGAGAAGCCCTCTGCCATCCAGCAGCGAGCT
ATTCTTCCTTGTATCAAGGGTTATGATGTGATTGCTCAAGCCCAGTCTGGGACTGGGAAAACAGCTACAT
TTGCCATATCAATTCTGCAGCAGATTGAATTAGATCTAAAGGCCACTCAGGCTTTGGTTCTGGCACCCAC
ACGTGAATTGGCTCAGCAGATACAAAAGGTGGTTATGGCATTAGGAGACTACATGGGTGCCTCTTGTCAT
GCCTGCATTGGGGGCACCAATGTGCGTGCTGAGGTGCAGAAGCTGCAGATGGAAGCTCCCCATATCATCG
TGGGTACCGAAGGCCGGGTGTTTGACATGCTTAACCGGAGATACCTGTCCCCCAAATACATCAAGATGTT
CGTACTGGATGAAGCAGATGAAATGTTAAGCCGAGGGTTCAAGGATCAGATCTATGACATATTCCAGAAG
CTCAACAGCAACACACAGGTAGTT
