[The description below was written by a language model from this plasmid's Addgene catalogue record.]
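Description:
MIG-eIF4A1 P159E is a retroviral mammalian expression plasmid built on the MSCV IRES GFP (MIG) backbone, a murine stem cell virus-derived vector of about 6.5 kb without insert. It is propagated in bacteria as a high-copy plasmid under ampicillin selection. The recorded host is a recombination-deficient strain of the kind commonly chosen to keep the repeated long terminal repeats of retroviral vectors stable. No feature table accompanies the record, so the origin of replication, packaging signal and LTR details are not individually documented here, though they are standard components of MSCV-type vectors.

The payload is an approximately 1.4 kb mouse Eif4a1 coding sequence (also known as Ddx2a), encoding the DEAD-box RNA helicase eIF4A1 of the translation initiation machinery and carrying a P159E substitution. The insert was cloned between XhoI and EcoRI sites, both of which are retained. In the MIG design the gene of interest lies upstream of an internal ribosome entry site and GFP, so a single bicistronic transcript yields both the eIF4A1 mutant and the fluorescent reporter, allowing transduced cells to be identified or sorted by GFP. The record lists the promoter as CMV. In MSCV vectors, expression in transduced cells is ordinarily driven by the viral 5′ LTR, and the record does not resolve this difference.

The stated purpose is expression of the eIF4A1 P159E mutant in mammalian cells, typically by packaging into retroviral particles for stable transduction. The functional consequence of the P159E change is not stated in the record. The associated work concerns eIF4A-dependent translation of oncogene mRNAs containing RNA G-quadruplexes in cancer.
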