Addgene plasmid #70042: MIG-eIF4A1 P159E
Purpose: Expression of eIF4A1 P159E mutant construct in mammalian cells.
Depositing lab: Hans-Guido Wendel. Depositing organization: Memorial Sloan-Kettering Cancer Center. Publication: RNA G-quadruplexes cause eIF4A-dependent oncogene translation in cancer. Wolfe AL, Singh K, Zhong Y, Drewe P, Rajasekhar VK, Sanghvi VR, Mavrakis KJ, Jiang M, Roderick JE, Van der Meulen J, Schatz JH, Rodrigo CM, Zhao C, Rondou P, de Stanchina E, Teruya-Feldstein J, Kelliher MA, Speleman F, Porco JA Jr, Pelletier J, Ratsch G, Wendel HG. Nature. 2014 Sep 4;513(7516):65-70. doi: 10.1038/nature13485. Epub 2014 Jul 27. PubMed 25079319.
Backbone
  Vector backbone: MSCV IRES GFP (MIG)
  Backbone size w/o insert (bp): 6500
  Vector type: Mammalian Expression, Retroviral
Growth in bacteria
  Bacterial resistance: Ampicillin, 100 μg/mL
  Growth temperature: 37°C
  Growth strain: NEB Stable
  Copy number: High Copy
Gene/Insert
  Gene/Insert name: eIF4A1 (alt names: DDX2A; EIF4A; EIF-4A)
  Species: M. musculus (mouse)
  Insert size (bp): 1400
  Mutation: P159E
  GenBank ID: NM_144958.4 1973
  Entrez Gene: Eif4a1 (a.k.a. BM-010, Ddx2a, Eif4)
  Promoter: CMV
  Cloning method: Restriction Enzyme; 5′ cloning site XhoI (not destroyed); 3′ cloning site EcoRI (not destroyed)
  Sequencing primers: 5′ pLXSN 5'; 3′ pCDH-rev
Terms and licenses: Academic/Nonprofit Terms; Industry Terms: Not Available to Industry
How to cite: MIG-eIF4A1 P159E was a gift from Hans-Guido Wendel (Addgene plasmid # 70042 ; http://n2t.net/addgene:70042 ; RRID:Addgene_70042)
